>Addgene plasmid #72797 | pMK281 (mCherry2-Hygro) | depositor full sequence | sequence record 133556 | pMK281 (mCherry2-Hygro) sequence 6169 bps
CTG
[124 nt withheld, positions 4-127]
C
[91 nt withheld, positions 129-219]
A
[49 nt withheld, positions 221-269]
CCTTTGACGTTGGAGTCCACGTTCTTT
[37 nt withheld, positions 297-333]
ACCCTATCTCGGTCTATTCTTTTGATTTATAAGGGATTTTGCCGATTTCGGCCTATTGGTTAAAAAATGA
GCTGATTTAACAAAAATTTAACGCGAATTTTAACAAAATATTAACGCTTACAATTTCCATTCGCCATTCA
GGCTGCGCAACTGTTGGGAAGGGCGATCGGTGCGGGCCTCTTCGCTATTACGCCAGCTGGCGAAAGGGGG
ATGTGCTGCAAGGCGATTAAGTTGGGTAACGCCAGGGTTTTCCCAGTCACGACGTTGTAAAACGACGGCC
AGTGAGCGCGCGTAATACGACTCACTATAGGGCGAATTGGAGCTCGGATCCGGTGCAGGCGCCGCTAGCA
TGGTGAGCAAGGGCGAGGAGGATAACATGGCCATCATCAAGGAGTTCATGCGCTTCAAGGTGCACATGGA
GGGCTCCGTGAACGGCCACGAGTTCGAGATCGAGGGCGAGGGCGAGGGCCGCCCCTACGAGGGCACCCAG
ACCGCCAAGCTGAAGGTGACCAAGGGTGGCCCCCTGCCCTTCGCCTGGGACATCCTGTCCCCTCAGTTCA
TGTACGGCTCCAAGGCCTACGTGAAGCACCCCGCCGACATCCCCGACTACTTGAAGCTGTCCTTCCCCGA
GGGCTTCAATTGGGAGCGCGTGATGAACTTCGAGGACGGCGGCGTGGTGACCGTGACCCAGGACTCCTCC
CTGCAGGACGGCGAGTTCATCTACAAGGTGAAGCTGCGCGGCACCAACTTCCCCTCCGACGGCCCCGTAA
TGCAGTGTCGTACCATGGGCTGGGAGGCCTCCACTGAGCGGATGTACCCCGAGGACGGCGCCCTGAAGGG
CGAGATCAAGCAGAGGCTGAAGCTGAAGGACGGCGGCCACTACGACGCTGAGGTCAAGACCACCTACAAG
GCCAAGAAGCCCGTGCAGCTGCCCGGCGCCTACAACGTCGACATCAAGTTGGACATCCTTTCCCACAACG
AGGACTACACCATCGTGGAACAGTACGAACGCGCCGAGGGCCGCCACTCCACCGGCGGCATGGACGAGCT
GTACAAGTAATCTAGATAACTGATCATAATCAGCCATACCACATTTGTAGAGGTTTTACTTGCTTTAAAA
AACCTCCCACACCTCCCCCTGAACCTGAAACATAAAATGAATGCAATTGTTGTTGTTAACTTGTTTATTG
CAGCTTATAATGGTTACAAATAAAGCAATAGCATCACAAATTTCACAAATAAAGCATTTTTTTCACTGCA
TTCTAGTTGTGGTTTGTCCAAACTCATCAATGTATCTTAACGCGTCGATCATATTCAATAACCCTTAATA
TAACTTCGTATAATGTATGCTATACGAAGTTATTAGGTCTGAAGAGGAGTTTACGTCCAGCCAAGCTTAG
GATCTCGACCTCGAAATTCTACCGGGTAGGGGAGGCGCTTTTCCCAAGGCAGTCTGGAGCATGCGCTTTA
GCAGCCCCGCTGGGCACTTGGCGCTACACAAGTGGCCTCTGGCCTCGCACACATTCCACATCCACCGGTA
GGCGCCAACCGACTCCGTTCTTTGGTGGCCCCTTCGCGCCACCTTCTACTCCTCCCCTAGTCAGGAAGTT
CCCCCCCGCCCCGCAGCTCGCGTCGTGCAGGACGTGACAAATGGAAGTAGCACGTCTCACTAGTCTCGTG
CAGATGGACAGCACCGCTGAGCAATGGAAGCGGGTAGGCCTTTGGGGCAGCGGCCAATAGCAGCTTTGCT
CCTTCGCTTTCTGGGCTCAGAGGCTGGGAAGGGGTGGGTCCGGGGGCGGGCTCAGGGGCGGGCTCAGGGG
CGGGGCGGGCGCCCGAAGGTCCTCCGGAGGCCCGGCATTCTGCACGCTTCAAAAGCGCACGTCTGCCGCG
CTGTTCTCCTCTTCCTCATCTCCGGGCCTTTCGACCTGCATCCATCTAGATCTCGAGCAGCTGAAGCTTA
CCGCTAGCATGGATAGATCCGGAAAGCCTGAACTCACCGCGACGTCTGTCGAGAAGTTTCTGATCGAAAA
GTTCGACAGCGTCTCCGACCTGATGCAGCTCTCGGAGGGCGAAGAATCTCGTGCTTTCAGCTTCGATGTA
GGAGGGCGTGGATATGTCCTGCGGGTAAATAGCTGCGCCGATGGTTTCTACAAAGATCGTTATGTTTATC
GGCACTTTGCATCGGCCGCGCTCCCGATTCCGGAAGTGCTTGACATTGGGGAATTCAGCGAGAGCCTGAC
CTATTGCATCTCCCGCCGTGCACAGGGTGTCACGTTGCAAGACCTGCCTGAAACCGAACTGCCCGCTGTT
CTGCAGCCGGTCGCGGAGGCCATGGATGCGATCGCTGCGGCCGATCTTAGCCAGACGAGCGGGTTCGGCC
CATTCGGACCGCAAGGAATCGGTCAATACACTACATGGCGTGATTTCATATGCGCGATTGCTGATCCCCA
TGTGTATCACTGGCAAACTGTGATGGACGACACCGTCAGTGCGTCCGTCGCGCAGGCTCTCGATGAGCTG
ATGCTTTGGGCCGAGGACTGCCCCGAAGTCCGGCACCTCGTGCACGCGGATTTCGGCTCCAACAATGTCC
TGACGGACAATGGCCGCATAACAGCGGTCATTGACTGGAGCGAGGCGATGTTCGGGGATTCCCAATACGA
GGTCGCCAACATCTTCTTCTGGAGGCCGTGGTTGGCTTGTATGGAGCAGCAGACGCGCTACTTCGAGCGG
AGGCATCCGGAGCTTGCAGGATCGCCGCGGCTCCGGGCGTATATGCTCCGCATTGGTCTTGACCAACTCT
ATCAGAGCTTGGTTGACGGCAATTTCGATGATGCAGCTTGGGCGCAGGGTCGATGCGACGCAATCGTCCG
ATCCGGAGCCGGGACTGTCGGGCGTACACAAATCGCCCGCAGAAGCGCGGCCGTCTGGACCGATGGCTGT
GTAGAAGTACTCGCCGATAGTGGAAACCGACGCCCCAGCACTCGTCCGAGGGCAAAGGAATAGGCTAGCC
GCCCGCCCCACGACCCGCAGCGCCCGACCGAAAGGAGCGCACGACCCCATGCATCGATGATATCAGATCC
CCGGGATGCAGAAATTGATGATCTATTAAACAATAAAGATGTCCACTAAAATGGAAGTTTTTCCTGTCAT
ACTTTGTTAAGAAGGGTGAGAACAGAGTACCTACATTTTGAATGGAAGGATTGGAGCTACGGGGGTGGGG
GTGGGGTGGGATTAGATAAATGCCTGCTCTTTACTGAAGGCTCTTTACTATTGCTTTATGATAATGTTTC
ATAGTTGGATATCATAATTTAAACAAGCAAAACCAAATTAAGGGCCAGCTCATTCCTCCCACTCATGATC
TATAGATCTATAGATCTCTCGTGGGATCATTGTTTTTCTCTTGATTCCCACTTTGTGGTTCTAAGTACTG
TGGTTTCCAAATGTGTCAGTTTCATAGCCTGAAGAACGAGATCAGCAGCCTCTGTTCCACATACACTTCA
TTCTCAGTATTGTTTTGCCAAGTTCTAATTCCATCAGAAGCTGGTCGAGATCCGGAACCCTTAATATAAC
TTCGTATAATGTATGCTATACGAAGTTATTAGGTCCCTCGAAGAGGTTCACTAGGATCCGGTACCCAGCT
TTTGTTCCCTTTAGTGAGGGTTAATTGCGCGCTTGGCGTAATCATGGTCATAGCTGTTTCCTGTGTGAAA
TTGTTATCCGCTCACAATTCCACACAACATACGAGCCGGAAGCATAAAGTGTAAAGCCTGGGGTGCCTAA
TGAGTGAGCTAACTCACATTAATTGCGTTGCGCTCACTGCCCGCTTTCCAGTCGGGAAACCTGTCGTGCC
AGCTGCATTAATGAATCGGCCAACGCGCGGGGAGAGGCGGTTTGCGTATTGGGCGCTCTTCCGCTTCCTC
GCTCACTGACTCGCTGCGCTCGGTCGTTCGGCTGCGGCGAGCGGTATCAGCTCACTCAAAGGCGGTAATA
CGGTTATCCACAGAATCAGGGGATAACGCAGGAAAGAACATGTGAGCAAAAGGCCAGCAAAAGGCCAGGA
ACCGTAAAAAGGCCGCGTTGCTGGCGTTTTTCCATAGGCTCCGCCCCCCTGACGAGCATCACAAAAATCG
ACGCTCAAGTCAGAGGTGGCGAAACCCGACAGGACTATAAAGATACCAGGCGTTTCCCCCTGGAAGCTCC
CTCGTGCGCTCTCCTGTTCCGACCCTGCCGCTTACCGGATACCTGTCCGCCTTTCTCCCTTCGGGAAGCG
TGGCGCTTTCTCATAGCTCACGCTGTAGGTATCTCAGTTCGGTGTAGGTCGTTCGCTCCAAGCTGGGCTG
TGTGCACGAACCCCCCGTTCAGCCCGACCGCTGCGCCTTATCCGGTAACTATCGTCTTGAGTCCAACCCG
GTAAGACACGACTTATCGCCACTGGCAGCAGCCACTGGTAACAGGATTAGCAGAGCGAGGTATGTAGGCG
GTGCTACAGAGTTCTTGAAGTGGTGGCCTAACTACGGCTACACTAGAAGGACAGTATTTGGTATCTGCGC
TCTGCTGAAGCCAGTTACCTTCGGAAAAAGAGTTGGTAGCTCTTGATCCGGCAAACAAACCACCGCTGGT
AGCGGTGGTTTTTTTGTTTGCAAGCAGCAGATTACGCGCAGAAAAAAAGGATCTCAAGAAGATCCTTTGA
TCTTTTCTACGGGGTCTGACGCTCAGTGGAACGAAAACTCACGTTAAGGGATTTTGGTCATGAGATTATC
AAAAAGGATCTTCACCTAGATCCTTTTAAATTAAAAATGAAGTTTTAAATCAATCTAAAGTATATATGAG
TAAACTTGGTCTGACAGTTACCAATGCTTAATCAGTGAGGCACCTATCTCAGCGATCTGTCTATTTCGTT
CATCCATAGTTGCCTGACTCCCCGTCGTGTAGATAACTACGATACGGGAGGGCTTACCATCTGGCCCCAG
TGCTGCAATGATACCGCGAGACCCACGCTCACCGGCTCCAGATTTATCAGCAATAAACCAGCCAGCCGGA
AGGGCCGAGCGCAGAAGTGGTCCTGCAACTTTATCCGCCTCCATCCAGTCTATTAATTGTTGCCGGGAAG
CTAGAGTAAGTAGTTCGCCAGTTAATAGTTTGCGCAACGTTGTTGCCATTGCTACAGGCATCGTGGTGTC
ACGCTCGTCGTTTGGTATGGCTTCATTCAGCTCCGGTTCCCAACGATCAAGGCGAGTTACATGATCCCCC
ATGTTGTGCAAAAAAGCGGTTAGCTCCTTCGGTCCTCCGATCGTTGTCAGAAGTAAGTTGGCCGCAGTGT
TATCACTCATGGTTATGGCAGCACTGCATAATTCTCTTACTGTCATGCCATCCGTAAGATGCTTTTCTGT
GACTGGTGAGTACTCAACCAAGTCATTCTGAGAATAGTGTATGCGGCGACCGAGTTGCTCTTGCCCGGCG
TCAATACGGGATAATACCGCGCCACATAGCAGAACTTTAAAAGTGCTCATCATTGGAAAACGTTCTTCGG
GGCGAAAACTCTCAAGGATCTTACCGCTGTTGAGATCCAGTTCGATGTAACCCACTCGTGCACCCAACTG
ATCTTCAGCATCTTTTACTTTCACCAGCGTTTCTGGGTGAGCAAAAACAGGAAGGCAAAATGCCGCAAAA
AAGGGAATAAGGGCGACACGGAAATGTTGAATACTCATACTCTTCCTTTTTCAATATTATTGAAGCATTT
ATCAGGGTTATTGTCTCATGAGCGGATACATATTTGAATGTATTTAGAAAAATAAACAAATAGGGGTTCC
GCGCACATTTCCCCGAAAAGTGCCAC
Features (pLannotate 1.2.2; 19 found; start..end, strand, type, name):
      4..432     +  rep_origin     f1 ori (sequence partly withheld): f1 bacteriophage origin of replication; arrow indicates direction of (+) strand synthesis
    463..618     -  CDS            lacZα (fragment): LacZα fragment of β-galactosidase; lacZ fragment
    626..644     +  promoter       T7 promoter: promoter for bacteriophage T7 RNA polymerase
    683..1393    +  CDS            mCherry2: derivative of the monomeric red fluorescent protein mCherry mammalian codon-optimized
   1404..1488    +  CDS            large T antigen (fragment): large T antigen from SV40 (simian virus 40)
   1511..1632    +  polyA_signal   SV40 poly(A) signal: SV40 polyadenylation signal
   1663..1696    -  protein_bind   loxP: Cre-mediated recombination occurs in the 8-bp core sequence (GCATACAT). Cre recombinase
   1757..2256    +  promoter       PGK promoter: mouse phosphoglycerate kinase 1 promoter
   2316..3336    +  CDS            HygR (fragment): aminoglycoside phosphotransferase from E. coli; aph(4)-Ia; confers resistance to hygromycin
   3420..3872    +  polyA_signal   PGK poly(A) signal: mouse phosphoglycerate kinase 1 polyadenylation signal
   3899..3932    -  protein_bind   loxP: Cre-mediated recombination occurs in the 8-bp core sequence (GCATACAT). Cre recombinase
   3981..3999    -  promoter       T3 promoter: promoter for bacteriophage T3 RNA polymerase
   4044..4060    -  protein_bind   lac operator: The lac repressor binds to the lac operator to inhibit transcription in E. coli. This inhibition can be relieved by adding lactose or isopropyl-β-D-thiogalactopyranoside (IPTG). lac repressor encoded by lacI
   4068..4098    -  promoter       lac promoter: promoter for the E. coli lac operon
   4113..4134    -  protein_bind   CAP binding site: CAP binding activates transcription in the presence of cAMP. E. coli catabolite activator protein
   4147..4239    -  CDS            lacI (fragment): lac repressor; lacI; The lac repressor binds to the lac operator to inhibit transcription in E. coli. This inhibition can be relieved by adding lactose or isopropyl-β-D-thiogalactopyranoside (IPTG).
   4422..5010    -  rep_origin     ori: high-copy-number ColE1/pMB1/pBR322/pUC origin of replication
   5181..6041    -  CDS            AmpR: β-lactamase; bla; confers resistance to ampicillin, carbenicillin, and related antibiotics
   6042..6146    -  promoter       AmpR promoter: bla
