[The description below was written by a language model from this plasmid's Addgene catalogue record and pLannotate feature annotations shown in this document.]
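Description:
pMK281 (mCherry2-Hygro) is a 6,169 bp cassette plasmid built on pBluescript KS(-). It serves as a source of a tag-plus-marker module for building homology-directed repair donors used in CRISPR/Cas9-mediated C-terminal tagging of endogenous genes. It is maintained in E. coli at high copy through the ColE1/pUC-type origin and selected with ampicillin via the bla gene. The backbone also retains the f1 origin, the interrupted lacZα/lac promoter region, and the flanking T7 and T3 promoters typical of pBluescript.

The roughly 2.9 kb insert is bounded by BamHI sites that were preserved during cloning. It begins with a mammalian codon-optimised mCherry2 coding sequence that has no annotated mammalian promoter of its own, consistent with its intended in-frame fusion to the end of a target gene, where expression would come from the endogenous locus. It is followed by an SV40 polyadenylation signal; the short "large T antigen" fragment annotated just before it is probably part of that SV40-derived region. Downstream lies an independent selection unit in which the mouse PGK promoter drives the hygromycin resistance gene, terminated by the PGK poly(A) signal. This unit is flanked by two loxP sites in the same orientation, so Cre recombinase should be able to excise the marker after selection.

According to the depositor, the plasmid is used to construct donor vectors for mCherry2 tagging. No homology arms or guide RNA elements appear in the feature table, so these must be supplied for each target. The record lists human, mouse, rat and chicken as applicable species, and the plasmid comes from work on auxin-inducible degron tagging with short homology donors.
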