Addgene plasmid #72797: pMK281 (mCherry2-Hygro)
Purpose: C-terminal tagging with mCherry2 using CRIPSR/Cas9
Depositing lab: Masato Kanemaki. Depositing organization: National Institute of Genetics. Publication: Rapid Protein Depletion in Human Cells by Auxin-Inducible Degron Tagging with Short Homology Donors. Natsume T, Kiyomitsu T, Saga Y, Kanemaki MT. Cell Rep. 2016 Apr 5;15(1):210-8. doi: 10.1016/j.celrep.2016.03.001. Epub 2016 Mar 24. PubMed 27052166.
Backbone
  Vector backbone: pBluescript KS(-)
  Backbone size w/o insert (bp): 3298
  Total vector size (bp): 6169
  Vector type: Mammalian Expression, CRISPR
  Selectable markers: Hygromycin
Growth in bacteria
  Bacterial resistance: Ampicillin, 100 μg/mL
  Growth temperature: 37°C
  Growth strain: DH5alpha
  Copy number: High Copy
Gene/Insert
  Gene/Insert name: mCherry2-Hygro
  Species: H. sapiens (human), M. musculus (mouse), R. norvegicus (rat), G. gallus (chicken)
  Insert size (bp): 2871
  Tag / fusion protein: mCherry2 (C terminal on backbone)
  Cloning method: Restriction Enzyme; 5′ cloning site BamHI (not destroyed); 3′ cloning site BamHI (not destroyed)
  Sequencing primers: 5′ GTAAAACGACGGCCAGT; 3′ GGAAACAGCTATGACCATG
Resource information
  A portion of this plasmid was derived from a plasmid made by: mCherry2 is a kind gift from Dr. Michael Davidson (Addgene #54517).
Terms and licenses: Academic/Nonprofit Terms; Industry Terms: Not Available to Industry
Depositor comments: This vector can be used for the construction of donor vectors for tagging with mCherry2.
How to cite: pMK281 (mCherry2-Hygro) was a gift from Masato Kanemaki (Addgene plasmid # 72797 ; http://n2t.net/addgene:72797 ; RRID:Addgene_72797)
