>Addgene plasmid #72797 | pMK281 (mCherry2-Hygro) | addgene partial sequence | sequence record 137809 | M13pUC-Fwd 5'-CCCAGTCACGACGTTGTAAAACG-3'
CGCGCGTAATACGACTCACTATAGGGCGAATTGGAGCTCGGATCCGGTGCAGGCGCCGCTAGCATGGTGA
GCAAGGGCGAGGAGGATAACATGGCCATCATCAAGGAGTTCATGCGCTTCAAGGTGCACATGGAGGGCTC
CGTGAACGGCCACGAGTTCGAGATCGAGGGCGAGGGCGAGGGCCGCCCCTACGAGGGCACCCAGACCGCC
AAGCTGAAGGTGACCAAGGGTGGCCCCCTGCCCTTCGCCTGGGACATCCTGTCCCCTCAGTTCATGTACG
GCTCCAAGGCCTACGTGAAGCACCCCGCCGACATCCCCGACTACTTGAAGCTGTCCTTCCCCGAGGGCTT
CAATTGGGAGCGCGTGATGAACTTCGAGGACGGCGGCGTGGTGACCGTGACCCAGGACTCCTCCCTGCAG
GACGGCGAGTTCATCTACAAGGTGAAGCTGCGCGGCACCAACTTCCCCTCCGACGGCCCCGTAATGCAGT
GTCGTACCATGGGCTGGGAGGCCTCCACTGAGCGGATGTACCCCGAGGACGGCGCCCTGAAGGGCGAGAT
CAAGCAGAGGCTGAAGCTGAAGGACGGCGGCCACTACGACGCTGAGGTCAAGACCACCTACAAGGCCAAG
AAGCCCGTGCAGCTGCCCGGCGCCTACAACGTCGACATCAAGTTGGACATCCTTTCCCACAACGAGGACT
ACACCATCGTGGAACAGTACGAACGCGCCGAGGGCCGCCACTCCACCGGCGGCATGGACGAGCTGTACAA
GTAATCTAGATAACTGATCATAATCAGCCATACCACATTTGTAGAGGTTTTACTTGCTTTAAAAAACCTC
CCACACCTCCCCCTGAACCTGAAACATAAAATGAATGCAATTGTTGTTGTTAACTTGTTTATTGCAGCTT
ATAATGGTTACAAATAAAGCAATAGCATCACAAATTTCACAAATAAAGCATTTTTT
