>Addgene plasmid #72797 | pMK281 (mCherry2-Hygro) | addgene partial sequence | sequence record 138759 | EBV-rev 5'-GTGGTTTGTCCAAACTCATC-3'
GTCGATCATATTCAATAACCCTTAATATAACTTCGTATAATGTATGCTATACGAAGTTATTAGGTCTGAA
GAGGAGTTTACGTCCAGCCAAGCTTAGGATCTCGACCTCGAAATTCTACCGGGTAGGGGAGGCGCTTTTC
CCAAGGCAGTCTGGAGCATGCGCTTTAGCAGCCCCGCTGGGCACTTGGCGCTACACAAGTGGCCTCTGGC
CTCGCACACATTCCACATCCACCGGTAGGCGCCAACCGACTCCGTTCTTTGGTGGCCCCTTCGCGCCACC
TTCTACTCCTCCCCTAGTCAGGAAGTTCCCCCCCGCCCCGCAGCTCGCGTCGTGCAGGACGTGACAAATG
GAAGTAGCACGTCTCACTAGTCTCGTGCAGATGGACAGCACCGCTGAGCAATGGAAGCGGGTAGGCCTTT
GGGGCAGCGGCCAATAGCAGCTTTGCTCCTTCGCTTTCTGGGCTCAGAGGCTGGGAAGGGGTGGGTCCGG
GGGCGGGCTCAGGGGCGGGCTCAGGGGCGGGGCGGGCGCCCGAAGGTCCTCCGGAGGCCCGGCATTCTGC
ACGCTTCAAAAGCGCACGTCTGCCGCGCTGTTCTCCTCTTCCTCATCTCCGGGCCTTTCGACCTGCATCC
ATCTAGATCTCGAGCAGCTGAAGCTTACCGCTAGCATGGATAGATCCGGAAAGCCTGAACTCACCGCGAC
GTCTGTCGAGAAGTTTCTGATCGAAAAGTTCGACAGCGTCTCCGACCTGATGCAGCTCTCGGAGGGCGAA
GAATCTCGTGCTTTCAGCTTCGATGTAGGAGGGCGTGGATATGTCCTGCGGGTAAATAGCTGCGCCGATG
GTTTCTACAAAGATCGTTATGTTTATCGGCACTTTGCATCGGCCGCGCTCCCGATTCCGGAAGTGCTTGA
CATTGGGGAATTCAGCGAGAGCCTGACCTATTGCATCTCCCGCCGTGCACAGGGTGTCACGTTGCAAGAC
CTGCCTGAAACCGAACTGCCCGCTGTTCTGCAGCCGGTCGCGGAGGCCATGGATGCGATCGCTGCGGCCG
ATCTTAGCCAGACGAGCGGGTTCGGCCCATTCGGACCGCAAGGAATCGGTCAATACACTACATGGCGTGA
TTTCATATGCGCGA
