>Addgene plasmid #72797 | pMK281 (mCherry2-Hygro) | addgene partial sequence | sequence record 138760 | T3 5'-GCAATTAACCCTCACTAAAGG-3'
GATCCTAGTGAACCTCTTCGAGGGACCTAATAACTTCGTATAGCATACATTATACGAAGTTATATTAAGG
GTTCCGGATCTCGACCAGCTTCTGATGGAATTAGAACTTGGCAAAACAATACTGAGAATGAAGTGTATGT
GGAACAGAGGCTGCTGATCTCGTTCTTCAGGCTATGAAACTGACACATTTGGAAACCACAGTACTTAGAA
CCACAAAGTGGGAATCAAGAGAAAAACAATGATCCCACGAGAGATCTATAGATCTATAGATCATGAGTGG
GAGGAATGAGCTGGCCCTTAATTTGGTTTTGCTTGTTTAAATTATGATATCCAACTATGAAACATTATCA
TAAAGCAATAGTAAAGAGCCTTCAGTAAAGAGCAGGCATTTATCTAATCCCACCCCACCCCCACCCCCGT
AGCTCCAATCCTTCCATTCAAAATGTAGGTACTCTGTTCTCACCCTTCTTAACAAAGTATGACAGGAAAA
ACTTCCATTTTAGTGGACATCTTTATTGTTTAATAGATCATCAATTTCTGCATCCCGGGGATCTGATATC
ATCGATGCATGGGGTCGTGCGCTCCTTTCGGTCGGGCGCTGCGGGTCGTGGGGCGGGCGGCTAGCCTATT
CCTTTGCCCTCGGACGAGTGCTGGGGCGTCGGTTTCCACTATCGGCGAGTACTTCTACACAGCCATCGGT
CCAGACGGCCGCGCTTCTGCGGGCGATTTGTGTACGCCCGACAGTCCCGGCTCCGGATCGGACGATTGCG
TCGCATCGACCCTGCGCCCAAGCTGCATCATCGAAATTGCCGTCAACCAAGCTCTGATAGAGTTGGTCAA
GACCAATGCGGAGCATATACGCCCGGAGCCGCGGCGATCCTGCAAGCTCCGGATGCCTCCGCTCGAAGTA
GCGCGTCTGCTGCTCCATACAAGCCAACCACGGCCTCCAGAAGAAGATGTTGGCGACCTCGTATTGGGAA
TCCCCGAACATCGCCTCGCTCCAGTCAATGACCGCTGTTATGCGGCCATTGTCCGTCAGGACATTGTTGG
AGCCGAAATCCGCGTG
